Addgene plasmid #221387: pDN-Cherry-sgRNA
Purpose: episomal (HygR), with constitutive mCherry (Psmyc) and AHT-inducible sgRNA cloning site, including Golden Gate for multiple sgRNAs
Depositing lab: Deborah Hung. Depositing organization: Broad Institute. Publication: A dual-plasmid CRISPR/Cas9-based method for rapid and efficient genetic disruption in Mycobacterium abscessus. Neo DM, Clatworthy AE, Hung DT. J Bacteriol. 2024 Mar 21;206(3):e0033523. doi: 10.1128/jb.00335-23. Epub 2024 Feb 6. PubMed 38319218.
Backbone
  Vector backbone: pCHERRY3 : pAL5000/colE1 origins
  Total vector size (bp): 6683
  Modifications to backbone: pCHERRY3 (Addgene plasmid #24659; http://n2t.net/addgene:24659; RRID: Addgene_24659; gift from Tanya Parish) was used as the template for the construction of the sgRNA-containing plasmid (25). The original mCherry promoter was replaced with the constitutive strong mycobacterial promoter Psmyc amplified from pJR962 to create pDN-Cherry. Next, the sgRNA cassette and Golden Gate cloning site from pJR962 were amplified and cloned into pDN-Cherry while also removing the native BsmBI site on pCHERRY3, which would interfere with subsequent cloning of targeting sgRNA sequences. The resulting plasmid pDN-Cherry-sgRNA contains genes for the AHT-inducible sgRNA cassette, Golden Gate sites for cloning multiple sgRNA guides, constitutively expressing mCherry, and resistance selection marker HygR
  Vector type: CRISPR
Growth in bacteria
  Bacterial resistance: Hygromycin, 200 μg/mL
  Growth temperature: 37°C
  Growth strain: DH5alpha
  Growth instructions: High copy in E. coli, lower I’m Mycobacterium
  Copy number: High Copy
Gene/Insert
  Gene/Insert name: none, cloning vector for introduction of targeting sequences
  gRNA/shRNA sequence: cloning vector for introduction of targeting sequences
Terms and licenses: Academic/Nonprofit Terms; Industry Terms: Not Available to Industry
How to cite: pDN-Cherry-sgRNA was a gift from Deborah Hung (Addgene plasmid # 221387 ; http://n2t.net/addgene:221387 ; RRID:Addgene_221387)
