[The description below was written by a language model from this plasmid's Addgene catalogue record and pLannotate feature annotations shown in this document.]
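Description:
pDN-Cherry-sgRNA is a 6,683 bp episomal E. coli–mycobacteria shuttle plasmid built as the guide RNA half of a dual-plasmid CRISPR/Cas9 system for gene disruption in Mycobacterium abscessus. It derives from pCHERRY3 and carries two replication origins: a high-copy ColE1-type origin for propagation in E. coli and the pAL5000 origin for lower-copy episomal maintenance in mycobacteria. The automated feature table annotates the ColE1 origin but not pAL5000, which presumably lies in the large unannotated stretch downstream of mCherry. Selection in both hosts relies on a hygromycin phosphotransferase gene (hyg, from Streptomyces hygroscopicus). Short fragments annotated as bla, lacI, RSF ori and pBluescript MCS, together with the lac promoter/operator, appear to be backbone remnants rather than functional parts of the design.

The plasmid carries two functional modules. The first is mCherry, whose original promoter was replaced by the strong constitutive mycobacterial promoter Psmyc, giving a red fluorescent marker for cells that carry the plasmid. The second is an sgRNA cassette transferred from pJR962: a tet-operator-containing promoter, inducible with anhydrotetracycline (AHT), drives a guide built on the Streptococcus thermophilus Cas9 scaffold, with an rrnB T1 terminator fragment just upstream that probably insulates the cassette from read-through. There is no targeting sequence in the deposited plasmid, which is an empty cloning vector. The native BsmBI site of pCHERRY3 was removed so it would not interfere with cloning of targeting sequences, and flanking Golden Gate sites allow several sgRNA units to be assembled for multiplexed targeting. No Cas9 gene is annotated here, so the nuclease is presumably supplied by the partner plasmid.
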