Features (pLannotate 1.2.2; 15 found; start..end, strand, type, name):
     18..122     +  CDS            Y4104_STRCO (fragment): Protein inferred from homology: Swiss-Prot protein existence level 3. From Streptomyces coelicolor (strain ATCC BAA-471 / A3(2) / M145).
    350..1057    +  CDS            mCherry: mCherry is a basic (constitutively fluorescent) red fluorescent protein published in 2004, derived from Discosoma sp.. It is reported to be a very rapidly-maturing monomer with low acid sensitivity.
   1061..1096    +  misc_feature   MCS (fragment): pBluescript multiple cloning site
   3310..3359    +  terminator     rrnB T1 terminator (fragment): transcription terminator T1 from the E. coli rrnB gene
   3444..3461    +  promoter       PLtetO-1 promoter (fragment): modified phage lambda PL promoter with tet operator sites (Lutz and Bujard, 1997)
   3510..3570    +  misc_RNA       St1 gRNA scaffold (fragment): guide RNA scaffold for the Streptococcus thermophilus CRISPR/Cas9 system (Esvelt et al., 2013)
   3699..3754    -  rep_origin     RSF ori (fragment): Plasmids containing the RSF 1030 origin of replication can be propagated in E. coli cells that contain additional plasmids with compatible origins.
   4298..5290    -  CDS            hyg: KHYB_STRHY - Experimental evidence at protein level: Swiss-Prot protein existence level 1. The aminoglycoside phosphotransferases achieve inactivation of their antibiotic substrates by phosphorylation. From Streptomyces hygroscopicus.
   5402..5482    +  CDS            bla(M) (fragment): β-lactamase lacking the signal sequence; bla(M); allows cytosolic expression of β-lactamase
   5654..6242    +  rep_origin     ori: high-copy-number ColE1/pMB1/pBR322/pUC origin of replication
   6425..6517    +  CDS            lacI (fragment): lac repressor; lacI; The lac repressor binds to the lac operator to inhibit transcription in E. coli. This inhibition can be relieved by adding lactose or isopropyl-β-D-thiogalactopyranoside (IPTG).
   6530..6551    +  protein_bind   CAP binding site: CAP binding activates transcription in the presence of cAMP. E. coli catabolite activator protein
   6566..6596    +  promoter       lac promoter: promoter for the E. coli lac operon
   6604..6620    +  protein_bind   lac operator: The lac repressor binds to the lac operator to inhibit transcription in E. coli. This inhibition can be relieved by adding lactose or isopropyl-β-D-thiogalactopyranoside (IPTG). lac repressor encoded by lacI
   6666..7       +  misc_feature   MCS (fragment) (across the origin): pBluescript multiple cloning site
>Addgene plasmid #221387 | pDN-Cherry-sgRNA | addgene full sequence | sequence record 440176 | Addgene NGS Result
TCTAGAAGAAATATTGGATCGTCGGCACCGTCACGGCCGTGGGAGGCGGCACGATCCGCGACGTGATGAT
CGGCCGCATCCCCACGGTGCTGCGCAGTGAGCTCTACGCCATCCCGGCGTTGATCTGTGCGTTCGCACGC
ACAGGCCCGGTGTGAGAAGGGTCTCTGACGAGCGGGAGAACCCACCCGGGGTGGGCGAGTTTGTCCTGCG
TGTGCTCGGTCGAGTAGGCTCTGGGAGTACCCGTGTGTACGACCAGCACGGCATACATCATTTCGACGCC
GAGAGATTCGCCGCCCGAAATGAGCACGATCCGCATGGTACCATCAGGAGGAATCACTTCGCAGGATCCA
TGGTCTCGAAGGGCGAGGAGGACAACATGGCGATCATCAAGGAGTTCATGCGCTTCAAGGTCCACATGGA
GGGCTCGGTCAACGGCCACGAGTTCGAGATCGAGGGCGAGGGCGAGGGCCGCCCGTACGAGGGCACCCAG
ACCGCCAAGCTGAAGGTCACCAAGGGCGGCCCGCTGCCGTTCGCCTGGGACATCCTGTCGCCGCAGTTCA
TGTACGGCAGCAAGGCCTACGTCAAGCACCCGGCCGACATCCCGGACTACCTGAAGCTGTCGTTCCCGGA
GGGCTTCAAGTGGGAGCGCGTCATGAACTTCGAGGACGGCGGCGTCGTCACCGTCACCCAGGACTCGTCG
CTGCAGGACGGCGAGTTCATCTACAAGGTCAAGCTGCGGGGCACCAACTTCCCGTCGGACGGCCCGGTCA
TGCAGAAGAAGACCATGGGCTGGGAGGCCTCGTCGGAGCGCATGTACCCGGAGGACGGCGCCCTGAAGGG
CGAGATCAAGCAGCGGCTGAAGCTGAAGGACGGCGGCCACTACGACGCCGAGGTCAAGACCACCTACAAG
GCCAAGAAGCCGGTCCAGCTGCCGGGCGCCTACAACGTGAACATCAAGCTGGACATCACCAGCCACAACG
AGGACTACACCATCGTCGAGCAGTACGAGCGCGCCGAGGGCCGCCACAGCACCGGCGGCATGGACGAGCT
GTACAAGTGAAAGCTTATCGATACCGTCGACCTCGAGGGGGGGCCCCCGGGGATCATCGAGCCGAGAACG
TTATCGAAGTTGGTCATGTGTAATCCCCTCGTTTGAACTTTGGATTAAGCGTAGATACACCCTTGGACAA
GCCAGTTGGATTCGGAGACAAGCAAATTCAGCCTTAAAAAGGGCGAGGCCCTGCGGTGGTGGAACACCGC
AGGGCCTCTAACCGCTCGACGCGCTGCACCAACCAGCCCGCGAACGGCTGGCAGCCAGCGTAAGGCGCGG
CTCATCGGGCGGCGTTCGCCACGATGTCCTGCACTTCGAGCCAAGCCTCGAACACCTGCTGGTGTGCACG
ACTCACCCGGTTGTTGACACCGCGCGCGGCCGTGCGGGCTCGGTGGGGCGGCTCTGTCGCCCTTGCCAGC
GTGAGTAGCGCGTACCTCACCTCGCCCAACAGGTCGCACACAGCCGATTCGTACGCCATAAAGCCAGGTG
AGCCCACCAGCTCCGTAAGTTCGGGCGCTGTGTGGCTCGTACCCGCGCATTCAGGCGGCAGGGGGTCTAA
CGGGTCTAAGGCGGCGTGTACGGCCGCCACAGCGGCTCTCAGCGGCCCGGAAACGTCCTCGAAACGACGC
ATGTGTTCCTCCTGGTTGGTACAGGTGGTTGGGGGTGCTCGGCTGTCGCTGGTGTTCCACCACCAGGGCT
CGACGGGAGAGCGGGGGAGTGTGCAGTTGTGGGGTGGCCCCTCAGCGAAATATCTGACTTGGAGCTCGTG
TCGGACCATACACCGGTGATTAATCGTGGTCTACTACCAAGCGTGAGCCACGTCGCCGACGAATTTGAGC
AGCTCTGGCTGCCGTACTGGCCGCTGGCAAGCGACGATCTGCTCGAGGGGATCTACCGCCAAAGCCGCGC
GTCGGCCCTAGGCCGCCGGTACATCGAGGCGAACCCAACAGCGCTGGCAAACCTGCTGGTCGTGGACGTA
GACCATCCAGACGCAGCGCTCCGAGCGCTCAGCGCCCGGGGGTCCCATCCGCTGCCCAACGCGATCGTGG
GCAATCGCGCCAACGGCCACGCACACGCAGTGTGGGCACTCAACGCCCCTGTTCCACGCACCGAATACGC
GCGGCGTAAGCCGCTCGCATACATGGCGGCGTGCGCCGAAGGCCTTCGGCGCGCCGTCGACGGCGACCGC
AGTTACTCAGGCCTCATGACCAAAAACCCCGGCCACATCGCCTGGGAAACGGAATGGCTCCACTCAGATC
TCTACACACTCAGCCACATCGAGGCCGAGCTCGGCGCGAACATGCCACCGCCGCGCTGGCGTCAGCAGAC
CACGTACAAAGCGGCTCCGACGCCGCTAGGGCGGAATTGCGCACTGTTCGATTCCGTCAGGTTGTGGGCC
TATCGTCCCGCCCTCATGCGGATCTACCTGCCGACCCGGAACGTGGACGGACTCGGCCGCGCGATCTATG
CCGAGTGCCACGCGCGAAACGCCGAATTCCCGTGCAACGACGTGTGTCCCGGACCGCTACCGGACAGCGA
GGTCCGCGCCATCGCCAACAGCATTTGGCGTTGGATCACAACCAAGTCGCGCATTTGGGCGGACGGGATC
GTGGTCTACGAGGCCACACTCAGTGCGCGCCAGTCGGCCATCTCGCGGAAGGGCGCAGCAGCGCGCACGG
CGGCGAGCACAGTTGCGCGGCGCGCAAAGTCCGCGTCAGCCATGGAGGCATTGCTATGAGCGACGGCTAC
AGCGACGGCTACAACCGGCAGCCGACTGTCCGCAAAAAGCGGCGCGTGACCGCCGCCGAAGGCGCTCGAA
TCACCGGACTATCCGAACGCCACGTCGTCCGGCTCGTGGCGCAGGAACGCAGCGAGTGGCTCGCCGAGCA
GGCTGCACGCCGCGAACGCATCCGCGCCTATCACGACGACGAGGGCCACTCTTGGCCGCAAACGGCCAAA
CATTTCGGGCTGCATCTGGACACCGTTAAGCGACTCGGCTATCGGGCGAGGAAAGAGCGTGCGGCAGAAC
AGGAAGCGGCTCAAAAGGCCCACAACGAAGCCGACAATCCACCGCTGTTCTAACGCAATTGGGGAGCGGG
TGTCGCGGGGGTTCCGTGGGGGGTTCCGTTGCAACGGGTCGGACAGGTAAAAGTCCTGGTAGACGCTAGT
TTTCTGGTTTGGGCCATGCCTGTCTCGTTGCGTGTTTCGTTGCGCCCGTTTTGAATACCAGCCAGACGTG
GCTCCCTCACGATATCAATAAACGAAAGGCTCAGTCGAAAGACTGGGCCTTTCGTTTATCTGTTGTTTGA
AAAAAAAAAGCGCCGCAACTGCGGCGCTTTTTTTTTTGAATTCTCTGACCAGGGAAAATAGCCCTCTGAC
CTGGGGATTTGCGATCCCTATCAGTGATAGATATAATCTGGGAGGAGACGATTAATGCGTCTCGGTTTTT
GTACTCGAAAGAAGCTACAAAGATAAGGCTTCATGCCGAAATCAACACCCTGTCATTTTATGGCAGGGTG
TTTTTTTTTTGTCGACTTGGGGACCCTAGAGGTCCCCTTTTTTATTTTTTTGGATGAAGAGCATTATCAA
TGGCTCTTCACAGGAAGCTTAAAAAAAAAAGCCCCGCGATTGCGGGGCTTTTTTTTTTTAATACGGTTAT
CCACAGAATCAGGGGATAACGCAGGAAAGAACATGTGAGCAAAAGGCCAGCAAAAGGCCAGGAACCGTAA
AAAGGCTGGCCACTCTCGTTGCACGGTTCGTTGTGCCGTTACAGGCCCCGTTGACAGCTCACCGAACGTA
GTTAAAACATGCTGGTCAAACTAGGTTTACCAACGATACGAGTCAGCTCATCTAGGGCCAGTTCTAGGCG
TTGTTCGTTGCGCGGTTCGTTGCGCATGTTTCGTGTGGTTGCTAGATGGCTCCGCAACCACACGCTTCGA
GGTTGAGTGCTTCCAGCACGGGCGCGATCCAGAAGAACTTCGTCGTGCGACTGTCCTCGTTGATCCTTGC
CGAGCTGGGATGGAAGCCCGGCCGACCCACCCTGGAGGAGATGATCGAGGATGCCAGGGCCTTTCACGCC
CGCCGCTGCTGAGCGTCCGCCGCCGGGCCCGCACCGCCGTCGGCCGGCCCGCTCCGGGCTCGCAGCAGCG
GGCTTCGGCGCGGGCCCGGGGCTCCCGGGCCGCCGGGCGGGGCTCCGCCCGGCGGCCGCCGGGGGCCGGG
GGCGGCGCCGGGCGGCCCGGGGCGTCAGGCGCCGGGGGCGGTGTCCGGCGGCCCCCAGAGGAACTGCGCC
AGTTCCTCCGGATCGGTGAAGCCGGAGAGATCCAGCGGGGTCTCCTCGAACACCTCGAAGTCGTGCAGGA
AGGTGAAGGCGAGCAGTTCGCGGGCGAAGTCCTCGGTCCGCTTCCACTGCGCCCCGTCGAGCAGCGCGGC
CAGGATCTCGCGGTCGCCCCGGAAGGCGTTGAGATGCAGTTGCACCAGGCTGTAGCGGGAGTCTCCCGCA
TAGACGTCGGTGAAGTCGACGATCCCGGTGACCTCGGTCGCGGCCAGGTCCACGAAGATGTTGGTCCCGT
GCAGGTCGCCGTGGACGAACCGGGGTTCGCGGCCGGCCAGCAGCGTGTCCACGTCCGGCAGCCAGTCCTC
CAGGCGGTCCAGCAGCCGGGGCGAGAGGTAGCCCCACCCGCGGTGGTCCTCGACGGTCGCCGCGCGGCGT
TCCCGCAGCAGTTCCGGGAAGACCTCGGAATGGGGGGTGAGCACGGTGTTCCCGGTCAGCGGCACCCTGT
GCAGCCGGCCGAGCACCCGGCCGAGTTCGCGGGCCAGGGCGAGCAGCGCGTTCCGGTCGGTCGTGCCGTC
CATCGCGGACCGCCAGGTGGTGCCGGTCATCCGGCTCATCACCAGGTAGGGCCACGGCCAGGCTCCGGTG
CCGGGCCGCAGCTCGCCGCGGCCGAGGAGGCGGGGCACCGGCACCGGGGCGTCCGCCAGGACCGCGTACG
CCTCCGACTCCGACGCGAGGCTCTCCGGACCGCACCAGTGCTCGCCGAACAGCTTGATCACCGGGCCGGG
CTCGCCGACCAGTACGGGGTTGGTGCTCTCGCCGGGCACCCGCAGCACCGGCGGCACCGGCAGCCCGAGC
TCCTCCAGGGCTCGGCGGGCCAGCGGCTCCCAGAATTCCTGGTCGTTCCGCAGGCTCGCGTAGGAATCAT
CCGAATCAATACGGTCGAGAAGTAACAGGGATTCTTGTGTCACAGCGGACCTCTATTCACAGGGTACGGG
CCGGCTTAATTCCGCACGGCCGGTCGCGACACGGCCTGTCCGCACCGCGGATCAGGCGTTGACGATGACG
GGCTGGTCGGCCACGTCGGGGAGTCAGGCAACTATGGATGAACGAAATAGACAGATCGCTGAGATAGGTG
CCTCACTGATTAAGCATTGGTAACTGTCAGACCAAGTTTACTCATATATACTTTAGATTGATTTAAAACT
TCATTTTTAATTTAAAAGGATCTAGGTGAAGATCCTTTTTGATAATCTCATGACCAAAATCCCTTAACGT
GAGTTTTCGTTCCACTGAGCGTCAGACCCCGTAGAAAAGATCAAAGGATCTTCTTGAGATCCTTTTTTTC
TGCGCGTAATCTGCTGCTTGCAAACAAAAAAACCACCGCTACCAGCGGTGGTTTGTTTGCCGGATCAAGA
GCTACCAACTCTTTTTCCGAAGGTAACTGGCTTCAGCAGAGCGCAGATACCAAATACTGTTCTTCTAGTG
TAGCCGTAGTTAGGCCACCACTTCAAGAACTCTGTAGCACCGCCTACATACCTCGCTCTGCTAATCCTGT
TACCAGTGGCTGCTGCCAGTGGCGATAAGTCGTGTCTTACCGGGTTGGACTCAAGACGATAGTTACCGGA
TAAGGCGCAGCGGTCGGGCTGAACGGGGGGTTCGTGCACACAGCCCAGCTTGGAGCGAACGACCTACACC
GAACTGAGATACCTACAGCGTGAGCTATGAGAAAGCGCCACGCTTCCCGAAGGGAGAAAGGCGGACAGGT
ATCCGGTAAGCGGCAGGGTCGGAACAGGAGAGCGCACGAGGGAGCTTCCAGGGGGAAACGCCTGGTATCT
TTATAGTCCTGTCGGGTTTCGCCACCTCTGACTTGAGCGTCGATTTTTGTGATGCTCGTCAGGGGGGCGG
AGCCTATGGAAAAACGCCAGCAACGCGGCCTTTTTACGGTTCCTGGCCTTTTGCTGGCCTTTTGCTCACA
TGTTCTTTCCTGCGTTATCCCCTGATTCTGTGGATAACCGTATTACCGCCTTTGAGTGAGCTGATACCGC
TCGCCGCAGCCGAACGACCGAGCGCAGCGAGTCAGTGAGCGAGGAAGCGGAAGAGCGCCCAATACGCAAA
CCGCCTCTCCCCGCGCGTTGGCCGATTCATTAATGCAGCTGGCACGACAGGTTTCCCGACTGGAAAGCGG
GCAGTGAGCGCAACGCAATTAATGTGAGTTAGCTCACTCATTAGGCACCCCAGGCTTTACACTTTATGCT
TCCGGCTCGTATGTTGTGTGGAATTGTGAGCGGATAACAATTTCACACAGGAAACAGCTATGACATGATT
ACCAGATCTGGCTCGCACCGCGGTGGCGGCCGC
